Addgene plasmid #143540: TFORF1742
Purpose: Lentiviral vector for overexpressing transcription factor ORFs with unique 24-bp barcodes. Barcodes facilitate identification of transcription factors in pooled screens.
Depositing lab: Feng Zhang. Depositing organization: Broad Institute. Publication: A transcription factor atlas of directed differentiation. Joung J, Ma S, Tay T, Geiger-Schuller KR, Kirchgatterer PC, Verdine VK, Guo B, Arias-Garcia MA, Allen WE, Singh A, Kuksenko O, Abudayyeh OO, Gootenberg JS, Fu Z, Macrae RK, Buenrostro JD, Regev A, Zhang F. Cell. 2023 Jan 5;186(1):209-229.e26. doi: 10.1016/j.cell.2022.11.026. PubMed 36608654.
Backbone
  Vector backbone: pLX_TRC317
  Backbone manufacturer: Broad Institute Genetic Perturbation Platform
  Backbone size w/o insert (bp): 8264
  Vector type: Mammalian Expression, Lentiviral
  Selectable markers: Puromycin
Growth in bacteria
  Bacterial resistance: Ampicillin, 100 μg/mL
  Growth temperature: 37°C
  Growth strain: NEB Stable
  Copy number: High Copy
Gene/Insert
  Gene/Insert name: ZNF765
  Species: H. sapiens (human)
  Insert size (bp): 1673
  Entrez Gene: ZNF765 (a.k.a. DKFZp686J2252)
  Promoter: EF1a
  Cloning method: Unknown
  Sequencing primers: 5′ GGGTGGAGACTGAAGTTAGGCCAG; 3′ CACATAGCGTAAAAGGAGCAACATAG
Terms and licenses: Academic/Nonprofit Terms; Industry Terms: Not Available to Industry
Depositor comments: NM_001040185,ENST00000396408 . The transcription factor ORF portion of this plasmid was synthesized by Genewiz. Please test multiple small colonies in case of plasmid recombination. To make this collection available in a timely manner, a portion of this collection was not fully sequenced by Addgene. If an Addgene verified full plasmid sequence is not available, please contact us prior to placing an order to request the full sequence.
How to cite: TFORF1742 was a gift from Feng Zhang (Addgene plasmid # 143540 ; http://n2t.net/addgene:143540 ; RRID:Addgene_143540)
