[The description below was written by a language model from this plasmid's Addgene catalogue record and pLannotate feature annotations shown in this document.]
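Description:
TFORF1742 is a lentiviral mammalian expression plasmid built on the pLX_TRC317 backbone and carrying the human zinc-finger gene ZNF765 as a synthesized open reading frame. It belongs to a barcoded transcription factor ORF collection: each construct carries a unique 24-bp barcode, so that the overexpressed factor can be identified by sequencing when many constructs are screened together in a pool. In bacteria the plasmid replicates from a high-copy ColE1/pUC-type origin and is selected with ampicillin through the bla gene. An f1 origin and remnants of a lac/lacZα cloning region flanked by T3 and T7 promoters are also present in the backbone. The depositor warns that the plasmid may recombine during propagation.

The viral portion has a third-generation, self-inactivating layout. An RSV promoter drives a truncated HIV-1 5' LTR, followed by the Ψ packaging signal with a partial gag sequence, the RRE for Rev-dependent nuclear export, a cPPT/CTS, and a ΔU3 3' LTR with a downstream SV40 polyadenylation signal. Within the transferred region, an SV40 early promoter drives the puromycin N-acetyltransferase gene for selection of transduced cells. A separate EF-1α promoter drives the ZNF765 ORF, and a WPRE downstream enhances transcript stability and expression. The automated annotation matches ZNF765 in only two fragments of the roughly 1.7 kb insert. This may reflect the particular isoform or the repetitive zinc-finger sequence rather than a truncated insert, but the record does not settle the point. The barcode itself is not annotated. The construct is intended for packaging into lentivirus and stable overexpression of ZNF765, for example in pooled directed-differentiation screens.
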