Features (pLannotate 1.2.2; 32 found; start..end, strand, type, name):
      5..231     +  promoter       RSV promoter: Rous sarcoma virus enhancer/promoter
    232..412     +  LTR            5' LTR (truncated): truncated 5' long terminal repeat (LTR) from HIV-1
    459..584     +  misc_feature   HIV-1 Ψ: packaging signal of human immunodeficiency virus type 1
    568..931     +  CDS            HIV-1 gag (fragment): gag protein from human immunodeficiency virus 1; gag
   1077..1310    +  misc_feature   RRE: The Rev response element (RRE) of HIV-1 allows for Rev-dependent mRNA export from the nucleus to the cytoplasm.
   1687..1713    +  CDS            Rev (fragment): human immunodeficiency virus 1 (HIV-1) Rev protein; rev; enhances nuclear export of unspliced and incompletely spliced viral mRNAs
   1720..1743    +  promoter       SV40 promoter (fragment): SV40 early promoter
   1744..1815    +  promoter       SV40 promoter (fragment): SV40 enhancer and early promoter
   1839..1974    +  rep_origin     SV40 ori: SV40 origin of replication
   2020..2616    +  CDS            PuroR (fragment): puromycin N-acetyltransferase; pac from Streptomyces; confers resistance to puromycin
   2665..2782    +  misc_feature   cPPT/CTS: central polypurine tract and central termination sequence of HIV-1
   2847..2913    +  CDS            small t antigen (fragment): SV40 (simian virus 40) small t antigen
   2920..4098    +  promoter       EF-1α promoter: strong constitutive promoter for human elongation factor EF-1α
   4115..4711    +  CDS            ZNF765 (fragment): ZN765_HUMAN - Experimental evidence at protein level: Swiss-Prot protein existence level 1. May be involved in transcriptional regulation. From Homo sapiens (Human).
   5378..5491    +  CDS            ZNF765 (fragment): ZN765_HUMAN - Experimental evidence at protein level: Swiss-Prot protein existence level 1. May be involved in transcriptional regulation. From Homo sapiens (Human).
   5699..5752    +  promoter       U6 promoter (fragment): RNA polymerase III promoter for human U6 snRNA
   5794..6382    +  misc_feature   WPRE: woodchuck hepatitis virus posttranscriptional regulatory element
   6433..6452    +  misc_feature   cPPT/CTS (fragment): central polypurine tract and central termination sequence of HIV-1
   6454..6687    +  LTR            3' LTR (ΔU3): self-inactivating 3' long terminal repeat (LTR) from HIV-1
   6765..6886    +  polyA_signal   SV40 poly(A) signal: SV40 polyadenylation signal
   6926..7061    +  rep_origin     SV40 ori: SV40 origin of replication
   7082..7100    -  promoter       T7 promoter: promoter for bacteriophage T7 RNA polymerase
   7108..7263    +  CDS            lacZα (fragment): LacZα fragment of β-galactosidase; lacZ fragment
   7268..7696    +  rep_origin     f1 ori (sequence partly withheld): f1 bacteriophage origin of replication; arrow indicates direction of (+) strand synthesis
   7749..7853    +  promoter       AmpR promoter: bla
   7854..8714    +  CDS            AmpR: β-lactamase; bla; confers resistance to ampicillin, carbenicillin, and related antibiotics
   8885..9473    +  rep_origin     ori: high-copy-number ColE1/pMB1/pBR322/pUC origin of replication
   9656..9748    +  CDS            lacI (fragment): lac repressor; lacI; The lac repressor binds to the lac operator to inhibit transcription in E. coli. This inhibition can be relieved by adding lactose or isopropyl-β-D-thiogalactopyranoside (IPTG).
   9761..9782    +  protein_bind   CAP binding site: CAP binding activates transcription in the presence of cAMP. E. coli catabolite activator protein
   9797..9827    +  promoter       lac promoter: promoter for the E. coli lac operon
   9835..9851    +  protein_bind   lac operator: The lac repressor binds to the lac operator to inhibit transcription in E. coli. This inhibition can be relieved by adding lactose or isopropyl-β-D-thiogalactopyranoside (IPTG). lac repressor encoded by lacI
   9896..9914    +  promoter       T3 promoter: promoter for bacteriophage T3 RNA polymerase
>Addgene plasmid #143540 | TFORF1742 | addgene full sequence | sequence record 400400 | Addgene NGS Result
TTAATGTAGTCTTATGCAATACTCTTGTAGTCTTGCAACATGGTAACGATGAGTTAGCAACATGCCTTAC
AAGGAGAGAAAAAGCACCGTGCATGCCGATTGGTGGAAGTAAGGTGGTACGATCGTGCCTTATTAGGAAG
GCAACAGACGGGTCTGACATGGATTGGACGAACCACTGAATTGCCGCATTGCAGAGATATTGTATTTAAG
TGCCTAGCTCGATACATAAACGGGTCTCTCTGGTTAGACCAGATCTGAGCCTGGGAGCTCTCTGGCTAAC
TAGGGAACCCACTGCTTAAGCCTCAATAAAGCTTGCCTTGAGTGCTTCAAGTAGTGTGTGCCCGTCTGTT
GTGTGACTCTGGTAACTAGAGATCCCTCAGACCCTTTTAGTCAGTGTGGAAAATCTCTAGCAGTGGCGCC
CGAACAGGGACTTGAAAGCGAAAGGGAAACCAGAGGAGCTCTCTCGACGCAGGACTCGGCTTGCTGAAGC
GCGCACGGCAAGAGGCGAGGGGCGGCGACTGGTGAGTACGCCAAAAATTTTGACTAGCGGAGGCTAGAAG
GAGAGAGATGGGTGCGAGAGCGTCAGTATTAAGCGGGGGAGAATTAGATCGCGATGGGAAAAAATTCGGT
TAAGGCCAGGGGGAAAGAAAAAATATAAATTAAAACATATAGTATGGGCAAGCAGGGAGCTAGAACGATT
CGCAGTTAATCCTGGCCTGTTAGAAACATCAGAAGGCTGTAGACAAATACTGGGACAGCTACAACCATCC
CTTCAGACAGGATCAGAAGAACTTAGATCATTATATAATACAGTAGCAACCCTCTATTGTGTGCATCAAA
GGATAGAGATAAAAGACACCAAGGAAGCTTTAGACAAGATAGAGGAAGAGCAAAACAAAAGTAAGACCAC
CGCACAGCAAGCGGCCGCTGATCTTCAGACCTGGAGGAGGAGATATGAGGGACAATTGGAGAAGTGAATT
ATATAAATATAAAGTAGTAAAAATTGAACCATTAGGAGTAGCACCCACCAAGGCAAAGAGAAGAGTGGTG
CAGAGAGAAAAAAGAGCAGTGGGAATAGGAGCTTTGTTCCTTGGGTTCTTGGGAGCAGCAGGAAGCACTA
TGGGCGCAGCGTCAATGACGCTGACGGTACAGGCCAGACAATTATTGTCTGGTATAGTGCAGCAGCAGAA
CAATTTGCTGAGGGCTATTGAGGCGCAACAGCATCTGTTGCAACTCACAGTCTGGGGCATCAAGCAGCTC
CAGGCAAGAATCCTGGCTGTGGAAAGATACCTAAAGGATCAACAGCTCCTGGGGATTTGGGGTTGCTCTG
GAAAACTCATTTGCACCACTGCTGTGCCTTGGAATGCTAGTTGGAGTAATAAATCTCTGGAACAGATTTG
GAATCACACGACCTGGATGGAGTGGGACAGAGAAATTAACAATTACACAAGCTTAATACACTCCTTAATT
GAAGAATCGCAAAACCAGCAAGAAAAGAATGAACAAGAATTATTGGAATTAGATAAATGGGCAAGTTTGT
GGAATTGGTTTAACATAACAAATTGGCTGTGGTATATAAAATTATTCATAATGATAGTAGGAGGCTTGGT
AGGTTTAAGAATAGTTTTTGCTGTACTTTCTATAGTGAATAGAGTTAGGCAGGGATATTCACCATTATCG
TTTCAGACCCACCTCCCAACCCCGAGGGGACCCATGCATTGCATCTCAATTAGTCAGCAACCAGGTGTGG
AAAGTCCCCAGGCTCCCCAGCAGGCAGAAGTATGCAAAGCATGCGTCTCAATTAGTCAGCAACCATAGTC
CCGCCCCTAACTCCGCCCATCCCGCCCCTAACTCCGCCCAGTTCCGCCCATTCTCCGCCCCATGGCTGAC
TAATTTTTTTTATTTATGCAGAGGCCGAGGCCGCCTCGGCCTCTGAGCTATTCCAGAAGTAGTGAGGAGG
CTTTTTTGGAGGCCTAGGCTTTTGCAAAAAGCTTTCTAGAGGTACCACCGGAGCTTACCATGACCGAGTA
CAAGCCCACGGTGCGCCTCGCCACCCGCGACGACGTCCCCAGGGCCGTACGCACCCTCGCCGCCGCGTTC
GCCGACTACCCCGCCACGCGCCACACCGTCGATCCGGACCGCCACATCGAGCGGGTCACCGAGCTGCAAG
AACTCTTCCTCACGCGCGTCGGGCTCGACATCGGCAAGGTGTGGGTCGCGGACGACGGCGCCGCCGTGGC
GGTCTGGACCACGCCGGAGAGCGTCGAAGCGGGGGCGGTGTTCGCCGAGATCGGCCCGCGCATGGCCGAG
TTGAGCGGTTCCCGGCTGGCCGCGCAGCAACAGATGGAAGGCCTCCTGGCGCCGCACCGGCCCAAGGAGC
CCGCGTGGTTCCTGGCCACCGTCGGCGTCTCGCCCGACCACCAGGGCAAGGGTCTGGGCAGCGCCGTCGT
GCTCCCCGGAGTGGAGGCGGCCGAGCGCGCCGGGGTGCCCGCCTTCCTGGAGACCTCCGCGCCCCGCAAC
CTCCCCTTCTACGAGCGGCTCGGCTTCACCGTCACCGCCGACGTCGAGGTGCCCGAAGGACCGCGCACCT
GGTGCATGACCCGCAAGCCCGGTGCCAGTTAACGAATTCTAGATCTTGAGACAAATGGCAGTATTCATCC
ACAATTTTAAAAGAAAAGGGGGGATTGGGGGGTACAGTGCAGGGGAAAGAATAGTAGACATAATAGCAAC
AGACATACAAACTAAAGAATTACAAAAACAAATTACAAAAATTCAAAATTTTCGGGTTTATTACAGGGAC
AGCAGAGATCCACTTTGGCGCCGGCTCGAGGCCTGCAGGTGCAAAGATGGATAAAGTTTTAAACAGAGAG
GAATCTTTGCAGCTAATGGACCTTCTAGGTCTTGAAAGGAGTGGGAATTGGCTCCGGTGCCCGTCAGTGG
GCAGAGCGCACATCGCCCACAGTCCCCGAGAAGTTGGGGGGAGGGGTCGGCAATTGAACCGGTGCCTAGA
GAAGGTGGCGCGGGGTAAACTGGGAAAGTGATGTCGTGTACTGGCTCCGCCTTTTTCCCGAGGGTGGGGG
AGAACCGTATATAAGTGCAGTAGTCGCCGTGAACGTTCTTTTTCGCAACGGGTTTGCCGCCAGAACACAG
GTAAGTGCCGTGTGTGGTTCCCGCGGGCCTGGCCTCTTTACGGGTTATGGCCCTTGCGTGCCTTGAATTA
CTTCCACCTGGCTGCAGTACGTGATTCTTGATCCCGAGCTTCGGGTTGGAAGTGGGTGGGAGAGTTCGAG
GCCTTGCGCTTAAGGAGCCCCTTCGCCTCGTGCTTGAGTTGAGGCCTGGCCTGGGCGCTGGGGCCGCCGC
GTGCGAATCTGGTGGCACCTTCGCGCCTGTCTCGCTGCTTTCGATAAGTCTCTAGCCATTTAAAATTTTT
GATGACCTGCTGCGACGCTTTTTTTCTGGCAAGATAGTCTTGTAAATGCGGGCCAAGATCTGCACACTGG
TATTTCGGTTTTTGGGGCCGCGGGCGGCGACGGGGCCCGTGCGTCCCAGCGCACATGTTCGGCGAGGCGG
GGCCTGCGAGCGCGGCCACCGAGAATCGGACGGGGGTAGTCTCAAGCTGGCCGGCCTGCTCTGGTGCCTG
GCCTCGCGCCGCCGTGTATCGCCCCGCCCTGGGCGGCAAGGCTGGCCCGGTCGGCACCAGTTGCGTGAGC
GGAAAGATGGCCGCTTCCCGGCCCTGCTGCAGGGAGCTCAAAATGGAGGACGCGGCGCTCGGGAGAGCGG
GCGGGTGAGTCACCCACACAAAGGAAAAGGGCCTTTCCGTCCTCAGCCGTCGCTTCATGTGACTCCACGG
AGTACCGGGCGCCGTCCAGGCACCTCGATTAGTTCTCGAGCTTTTGGAGTACGTCGTCTTTAGGTTGGGG
GGAGGGGTTTTATGCGATGGAGTTTCCCCACACTGAGTGGGTGGAGACTGAAGTTAGGCCAGCTTGGCAC
TTGATGTAATTCTCCTTGGAATTTGCCCTTTTTGAGTTTGGATCTTGGTTCATTCTCAAGCCTCAGACAG
TGGTTCAAAGTTTTTTTCTTCCATTTCAGGTGTCGTGAGGCTAGCACCGCCACCATGGCTCTTCCTCAGG
GTCTATTGACATTCAGGGATGTGGCCATAGAATTCTCTCAGGAGGAGTGGAAATGCCTGGACCCTGCTCA
GAGGACTCTATACAGGGACGTGATGCTGGAGAATTATAGGAACCTGGTCTCCCTGGATATCTCTTCCAAA
TGCATGATGAAGGAGTTCTCGTCAACAGCACAAGGCAATAGAGAAGTGTTCCATGCAGGGACATCTCAAA
GACATGAAAGTCATCACAATGGAGATTTTTGTTTCCAGGATATTGATAAAGATATTCATGACATTGAGTT
TCAGTGGCAAGAAGATGAAAGAAATGGCCATGAAGCACTCATGACAAAAATCAAAAAGTTGACAGGTAGT
ACAGAGCGATATGATCAAAATTATGCTGGAAACAAGCCTGTTAAATATCAGCTTGGATTCAGCTTTCATT
CGCATCTGCCTGAACTGCACATATTTCACACTGAAGAGAAAATTGATAATCAAGTTGTGAAGTCTATCCA
CGATGCTTCCTTGGTTTCAACAGCCCAAAGAATTTCTTGTAGGCCTGAAACCCATATTTCTAATGACTAT
GGGAATAATTTCCTGAATTCTTCATTATTCACACAAAAACAGGAAGTACATATGAGGGAAAAATCTTTCC
AATGCAATGACAGTGGCAAAGCCTATAATTGTAGCTCACTCTTAAGGAAACATCAGTTAATCCATTTAGG
AGAGAAACAATATAAATGCGATATATGTGGCAAGGTCTTTAATTCGAAGCGATACGTTGCACGCCATCGT
AGATGTCACACTGGTGAGAAACCTTACAAGTGTAATGAGTGTGGCAAGACCTTCAGTCAGACATATTACC
TAACATGCCATCGTAGACTTCATACTGGAGAGAAACCTTACAAATGTGAAGAATGTGACAAAGCTTTCCA
TTTCAAATCAAAGCTTCAAATACATAGGAGAATTCATACTGGAGAGAAACCGTACAAGTGTAATGAGTGT
GGCAAGACCTTTAGTCAGAAGTCGTACCTTACATGCCATCGTAGGCTTCATACTGGAGAGAAACCTTACA
AGTGTAATGAGTGTGGCAAGACCTTTAGTCGGAAGTCACATTTTACATGCCATCATAGAGTTCATACTGG
AGAGAAACCTTACAAGTGTAATGAGTGTAGCAAGACCTTTAGTCACAAGTCATCTCTTACATACCATCGT
AGACTTCATACTGAAGAGAAACCTTACAAGTGTAATGAGTGTGGCAAGACCTTCAATCAGCAGTTAACCC
TTAACATTTGTAGACTTCATAGTGGAGAGAAACCTTACAAATGTGAAGAATGTGACAAAGCCTACAGTTT
CAAATCAAACCTTGAAATACATCAGAAAATTCATACTGAAGAGAATCCTTACAAGTGTAATGAGTGTGGC
AAGACCTTCAGCCGGACGTCATCCCTTACATACCATCATAGACTTCATACTGGACAGAAACCTTACAAAT
GTGAAGATTGTGATGAAGCTTTCAGTTTCAAATCAAACCTTGAAAGACATAGGAGAATTTATACTGGAGA
GAAACTACACGTGTAGTAATGAACTAGTCCGTAACTTGAAAGTATTTCGATTTCTTGGCTTTATATATCT
TGTGGAAAGGACGACATCCGTTACTAGGCCCGCTTAGCACGCGTTAAGTCGACAATCAACCTCTGGATTA
CAAAATTTGTGAAAGATTGACTGGTATTCTTAACTATGTTGCTCCTTTTACGCTATGTGGATACGCTGCT
TTAATGCCTTTGTATCATGCTATTGCTTCCCGTATGGCTTTCATTTTCTCCTCCTTGTATAAATCCTGGT
TGCTGTCTCTTTATGAGGAGTTGTGGCCCGTTGTCAGGCAACGTGGCGTGGTGTGCACTGTGTTTGCTGA
CGCAACCCCCACTGGTTGGGGCATTGCCACCACCTGTCAGCTCCTTTCCGGGACTTTCGCTTTCCCCCTC
CCTATTGCCACGGCGGAACTCATCGCCGCCTGCCTTGCCCGCTGCTGGACAGGGGCTCGGCTGTTGGGCA
CTGACAATTCCGTGGTGTTGTCGGGGAAATCATCGTCCTTTCCTTGGCTGCTCGCCTGTGTTGCCACCTG
GATTCTGCGCGGGACGTCCTTCTGCTACGTCCCTTCGGCCCTCAATCCAGCGGACCTTCCTTCCCGCGGC
CTGCTGCCGGCTCTGCGGCCTCTTCCGCGTCTTCGCCTTCGCCCTCAGACGAGTCGGATCTCCCTTTGGG
CCGCCTCCCCGCGTCGACTTTAAGACCAATGACTTACAAGGCAGCTGTAGATCTTAGCCACTTTTTAAAA
GAAAAGGGGGGACTGGAAGGGCTAATTCACTCCCAACGAAGACAAGATCTGCTTTTTGCTTGTACTGGGT
CTCTCTGGTTAGACCAGATCTGAGCCTGGGAGCTCTCTGGCTAACTAGGGAACCCACTGCTTAAGCCTCA
ATAAAGCTTGCCTTGAGTGCTTCAAGTAGTGTGTGCCCGTCTGTTGTGTGACTCTGGTAACTAGAGATCC
CTCAGACCCTTTTAGTCAGTGTGGAAAATCTCTAGCAGTACGTATAGTAGTTCATGTCATCTTATTATTC
AGTATTTATAACTTGCAAAGAAATGAATATCAGAGAGTGAGAGGAACTTGTTTATTGCAGCTTATAATGG
TTACAAATAAAGCAATAGCATCACAAATTTCACAAATAAAGCATTTTTTTCACTGCATTCTAGTTGTGGT
TTGTCCAAACTCATCAATGTATCTTATCATGTCTGGCTCTAGCTATCCCGCCCCTAACTCCGCCCATCCC
GCCCCTAACTCCGCCCAGTTCCGCCCATTCTCCGCCCCATGGCTGACTAATTTTTTTTATTTATGCAGAG
GCCGAGGCCGCCTCGGCCTCTGAGCTATTCCAGAAGTAGTGAGGAGGCTTTTTTGGAGGCCTAGGGACGT
ACCCAATTCGCCCTATAGTGAGTCGTATTACGCGCGCTCACTGGCCGTCGTTTTACAACGTCGTGACTGG
GAAAACCCTGGCGTTACCCAACTTAATCGCCTTGCAGCACATCCCCCTTTCGCCAGCTGGCGTAATAGCG
AAGAGGCCCGCACCGATCGCCCTTCCCAACAGTTGCGCAGCCTGAATGGCGAATGGG
[124 nt withheld, positions 7268-7391]
C
[91 nt withheld, positions 7393-7483]
A
[49 nt withheld, positions 7485-7533]
CCTTTGACGTTGGAGTCCACGTTCTTT
[37 nt withheld, positions 7561-7597]
ACCCTATCTCGGTCTATTCTTTTGATTTATAAGGGATTTTGCCGATTTCGGCCTATTGGTTAAAAAATGA
GCTGATTTAACAAAAATTTAACGCGAATTTTAACAAAATATTAACGCTTACAATTTAGGTGGCACTTTTC
GGGGAAATGTGCGCGGAACCCCTATTTGTTTATTTTTCTAAATACATTCAAATATGTATCCGCTCATGAG
ACAATAACCCTGATAAATGCTTCAATAATATTGAAAAAGGAAGAGTATGAGTATTCAACATTTCCGTGTC
GCCCTTATTCCCTTTTTTGCGGCATTTTGCCTTCCTGTTTTTGCTCACCCAGAAACGCTGGTGAAAGTAA
AAGATGCTGAAGATCAGTTGGGTGCACGAGTGGGTTACATCGAACTGGATCTCAACAGCGGTAAGATCCT
TGAGAGTTTTCGCCCCGAAGAACGTTTTCCAATGATGAGCACTTTTAAAGTTCTGCTATGTGGCGCGGTA
TTATCCCGTATTGACGCCGGGCAAGAGCAACTCGGTCGCCGCATACACTATTCTCAGAATGACTTGGTTG
AGTACTCACCAGTCACAGAAAAGCATCTTACGGATGGCATGACAGTAAGAGAATTATGCAGTGCTGCCAT
AACCATGAGTGATAACACTGCGGCCAACTTACTTCTGACAACGATCGGAGGACCGAAGGAGCTAACCGCT
TTTTTGCACAACATGGGGGATCATGTAACTCGCCTTGATCGTTGGGAACCGGAGCTGAATGAAGCCATAC
CAAACGACGAGCGTGACACCACGATGCCTGTAGCAATGGCAACAACGTTGCGCAAACTATTAACTGGCGA
ACTACTTACTCTAGCTTCCCGGCAACAATTAATAGACTGGATGGAGGCGGATAAAGTTGCAGGACCACTT
CTGCGCTCGGCCCTTCCGGCTGGCTGGTTTATTGCTGATAAATCTGGAGCCGGTGAGCGTGGGTCTCGCG
GTATCATTGCAGCACTGGGGCCAGATGGTAAGCCCTCCCGTATCGTAGTTATCTACACGACGGGGAGTCA
GGCAACTATGGATGAACGAAATAGACAGATCGCTGAGATAGGTGCCTCACTGATTAAGCATTGGTAACTG
TCAGACCAAGTTTACTCATATATACTTTAGATTGATTTAAAACTTCATTTTTAATTTAAAAGGATCTAGG
TGAAGATCCTTTTTGATAATCTCATGACCAAAATCCCTTAACGTGAGTTTTCGTTCCACTGAGCGTCAGA
CCCCGTAGAAAAGATCAAAGGATCTTCTTGAGATCCTTTTTTTCTGCGCGTAATCTGCTGCTTGCAAACA
AAAAAACCACCGCTACCAGCGGTGGTTTGTTTGCCGGATCAAGAGCTACCAACTCTTTTTCCGAAGGTAA
CTGGCTTCAGCAGAGCGCAGATACCAAATACTGTTCTTCTAGTGTAGCCGTAGTTAGGCCACCACTTCAA
GAACTCTGTAGCACCGCCTACATACCTCGCTCTGCTAATCCTGTTACCAGTGGCTGCTGCCAGTGGCGAT
AAGTCGTGTCTTACCGGGTTGGACTCAAGACGATAGTTACCGGATAAGGCGCAGCGGTCGGGCTGAACGG
GGGGTTCGTGCACACAGCCCAGCTTGGAGCGAACGACCTACACCGAACTGAGATACCTACAGCGTGAGCT
ATGAGAAAGCGCCACGCTTCCCGAAGGGAGAAAGGCGGACAGGTATCCGGTAAGCGGCAGGGTCGGAACA
GGAGAGCGCACGAGGGAGCTTCCAGGGGGAAACGCCTGGTATCTTTATAGTCCTGTCGGGTTTCGCCACC
TCTGACTTGAGCGTCGATTTTTGTGATGCTCGTCAGGGGGGCGGAGCCTATGGAAAAACGCCAGCAACGC
GGCCTTTTTACGGTTCCTGGCCTTTTGCTGGCCTTTTGCTCACATGTTCTTTCCTGCGTTATCCCCTGAT
TCTGTGGATAACCGTATTACCGCCTTTGAGTGAGCTGATACCGCTCGCCGCAGCCGAACGACCGAGCGCA
GCGAGTCAGTGAGCGAGGAAGCGGAAGAGCGCCCAATACGCAAACCGCCTCTCCCCGCGCGTTGGCCGAT
TCATTAATGCAGCTGGCACGACAGGTTTCCCGACTGGAAAGCGGGCAGTGAGCGCAACGCAATTAATGTG
AGTTAGCTCACTCATTAGGCACCCCAGGCTTTACACTTTATGCTTCCGGCTCGTATGTTGTGTGGAATTG
TGAGCGGATAACAATTTCACACAGGAAACAGCTATGACCATGATTACGCCAAGCGCGCAATTAACCCTCA
CTAAAGGGAACAAAAGCTGGAGCTGCAAGC
