>Addgene plasmid #143540 | TFORF1742 | depositor partial sequence | sequence record 282750 | Insert
ACCGCCACCATGGCTCTTCCTCAGGGTCTATTGACATTCAGGGATGTGGCCATAGAATTCTCTCAGGAGG
AGTGGAAATGCCTGGACCCTGCTCAGAGGACTCTATACAGGGACGTGATGCTGGAGAATTATAGGAACCT
GGTCTCCCTGGATATCTCTTCCAAATGCATGATGAAGGAGTTCTCGTCAACAGCACAAGGCAATAGAGAA
GTGTTCCATGCAGGGACATCTCAAAGACATGAAAGTCATCACAATGGAGATTTTTGTTTCCAGGATATTG
ATAAAGATATTCATGACATTGAGTTTCAGTGGCAAGAAGATGAAAGAAATGGCCATGAAGCACTCATGAC
AAAAATCAAAAAGTTGACAGGTAGTACAGAGCGATATGATCAAAATTATGCTGGAAACAAGCCTGTTAAA
TATCAGCTTGGATTCAGCTTTCATTCGCATCTGCCTGAACTGCACATATTTCACACTGAAGAGAAAATTG
ATAATCAAGTTGTGAAGTCTATCCACGATGCTTCCTTGGTTTCAACAGCCCAAAGAATTTCTTGTAGGCC
TGAAACCCATATTTCTAATGACTATGGGAATAATTTCCTGAATTCTTCATTATTCACACAAAAACAGGAA
GTACATATGAGGGAAAAATCTTTCCAATGCAATGACAGTGGCAAAGCCTATAATTGTAGCTCACTCTTAA
GGAAACATCAGTTAATCCATTTAGGAGAGAAACAATATAAATGCGATATATGTGGCAAGGTCTTTAATTC
GAAGCGATACGTTGCACGCCATCGTAGATGTCACACTGGTGAGAAACCTTACAAGTGTAATGAGTGTGGC
AAGACCTTCAGTCAGACATATTACCTAACATGCCATCGTAGACTTCATACTGGAGAGAAACCTTACAAAT
GTGAAGAATGTGACAAAGCTTTCCATTTCAAATCAAAGCTTCAAATACATAGGAGAATTCATACTGGAGA
GAAACCGTACAAGTGTAATGAGTGTGGCAAGACCTTTAGTCAGAAGTCGTACCTTACATGCCATCGTAGG
CTTCATACTGGAGAGAAACCTTACAAGTGTAATGAGTGTGGCAAGACCTTTAGTCGGAAGTCACATTTTA
CATGCCATCATAGAGTTCATACTGGAGAGAAACCTTACAAGTGTAATGAGTGTAGCAAGACCTTTAGTCA
CAAGTCATCTCTTACATACCATCGTAGACTTCATACTGAAGAGAAACCTTACAAGTGTAATGAGTGTGGC
AAGACCTTCAATCAGCAGTTAACCCTTAACATTTGTAGACTTCATAGTGGAGAGAAACCTTACAAATGTG
AAGAATGTGACAAAGCCTACAGTTTCAAATCAAACCTTGAAATACATCAGAAAATTCATACTGAAGAGAA
TCCTTACAAGTGTAATGAGTGTGGCAAGACCTTCAGCCGGACGTCATCCCTTACATACCATCATAGACTT
CATACTGGACAGAAACCTTACAAATGTGAAGATTGTGATGAAGCTTTCAGTTTCAAATCAAACCTTGAAA
GACATAGGAGAATTTATACTGGAGAGAAACTACACGTGTAGTAATGAACTAGTCCGTAACTTGAAAGTAT
TTCGATTTCTTGGCTTTATATATCTTGTGGAAAGGACGACATCCGTTACTAGGCCCGCTTAGC
