>Addgene plasmid #143540 | TFORF1742 | depositor partial sequence | sequence record 282751 | Barcode
CATCCGTTACTAGGCCCGCTTAGC
